>Addgene plasmid #63158 | pHoss1 | addgene full sequence | sequence record 124260 | Addgene assembled full plasmid sequence
GAATTAATTCTCATGTTTGACAGCTTATCATCGATTCACAAAAAATAGGCACACGAAAAACAAGTTAAGG
GATGCAGTTTATGCATCCCTTAACTTACTTATTAAATAATTTATAGCTATTGAAAAGAGATAAGAATTGT
TCAAAGCTAATATTGTTTAAATCGTCAATTCCTGCATGTTTTAAGGAATTGTTAAATTGATTTTTTGTAA
ATATTTTCTTGTATTCTTTGTTAACCCATTTCATAACGAAATAATTATACTTTTGTTTATCTTTGTGTGA
TATTCTTGATTTTTTTCTACTTAATCTGATAAGTGAGCTATTCACTTTAGGTTTAGGATGAAAATATTCT
CTTGGAACCATACTTAATATAGAAATATCAACTTCTGCCATTAAAAGTAATGCCAATGAGCGTTTTGTAT
TTAATAATCTTTTAGCAAACCCGTATTCCACGATTAAATAAATCTCATTAGCTATACTATCAAAAACAAT
TTTGCGTATTATATCCGTACTTATGTTATAAGGTATATTACCATATATTTTATAGGATTGGTTTTTAGGA
AATTTAAACTGCAATATATCCTTGTTTAAAACTTGGAAATTATCGTGATCAACAAGTTTATTTTCTGTAG
TTTTGCATAATTTATGGTCTATTTCAATGGCAGTTACGAAATTACACCTCTTTACTAATTCAAGGGTAAA
ATGGCCTTTTCCTGAGCCGATTTCAAAGATATTATCATGTTCATTTAATCTTATATTTGTCATTATTTTA
TCTATATTATGTTTTGAAGTAATAAAGTTTTGACTGTGTTTTATATTTTTCTCGTTCATTATAACCCTCT
TTAATTTGGTTATATGAATTTTGCTTATTAACGATTCATTATAACCACTTATTTTTTGTTTGGTTGATAA
TGAACTGTGCTGATTACAAAAATACTAAAAATGCCCATATTTTTTCCTCCTTATAAAATTAGTATAATTA
TAGCACGAGCTCTGATAAATATGAACATGATGAGTGATCGTTAAATTTATACTGCAATCGGATGCGATTA
TTGAATAAAAGATATGAGAGATTTATCTAATTTCTTTTTTCTTGTAAAAAAAGAAAGTTCTTAAAGGTTT
TATAGTTTTGGTCGTAGAGCACACGGTTTAACGACTTAATTACGAAGTAAATAAGTCTAGTGTGTTAGAC
TTTATGAAATCTATATACGTTTATATATATTTATTATCCGGAGGTGTAGCATGTCTCATTCAATTTTGAG
GGTTGCCAGAGTTAAAGGATCAAGTAATACAAACGGGATACAAAGACATAATCAAAGAGAGAATAAAAAC
TATAATAATAAAGACATAAATCATGAGGAAACATATAAAAATTATGATTTGATTAACGCACAAAATATAA
AGTATAAAGATAAAATTGATGAAACGATTGATGAGAATTATTCAGGGAAACGTAAAATTCGGTCAGATGC
AATTCGACATGTGGACGGACTGGTTACAAGTGATAAAGATTTCTTTGATGATTTAAGCGGAGAAGAAATA
GAACGATTTTTTAAAGATAGCTTGGAGTTTCTAGAAAATGAATACGGTAAGGAAAATATGCTGTATGCGA
CTGTCCATCTGGATGAAAGAGTCCCACATATGCACTTTGGTTTTGTCCCTTTAACAGAGGACGGGAGATT
GTCTGCAAAAGAACAGTTAGGCAACAAGAAAGACTTTACTCAATTACAAGATAGATTTAATGAGTATGTG
AATGAGAAAGGTTATGAACTTGAAAGAGGCACGTCCAAAGAGGTTACAGAACGAGAACATAAAGCGATGG
ATCAGTACAAGAAAGATACTGTATTTCATAAACAGGAACTGCAAGAAGTTAAGGATGAGTTACAGAAGGC
AAATAAGCAGTTACAGAGTGGAATAGAGCATATGAGGTCTACGAAACCCTTTGATTATGAAAATGAGCGT
ACAGGTTTGTTCTCTGGACGTGAAGAGACTGGTAGAAAGATATTAACTGCTGATGAATTTGAACGCCTGC
AAGAAACAATCTCTTCTGCAGAACGGATTGTTGATGATTACGAAAATATTAAGAGCACAGACTATTACAC
AGAAAATCAAGAATTAAAAAAACGTAGAGAGAGTTTGAAAGAAGTAGTGAATACATGGAAAGAGGGGTAT
CACGAAAAAAGTAAAGAGGTTAATAAATTAAAGCGAGAGAATGATAGTTTGAATGAGCAGTTGAATGTAT
CAGAGAAATTTCAAGCTAGTACAGTGACTTTATATCGTGCTGCGAGGGCGAATTTCCCTGGGTTTGAGAA
AGGGTTTAATAGGCTTAAAGAGAAATTCTTTAATGATTCCAAATTTGAGCGTGTGGGACAGTTTATGGAT
GTTGTACAGGATAATGTCCAGAAGGTCGATAGAAAGCGTGAGAAACAGCGTACAGACGATTTAGAGATGT
AGAGGTACTTTTATGCCGAGAAAACTTTTTGCGTGTGACAGTCCTTAAAATATACTTAGAGCGTAAGCGA
AAGTAGTAGCGACAGCTATTAACTTTCGGTTGCAAAGCTCTAGGATTTTTAATGGACGCAGCGCATCACA
CGCAAAAAGGAAATTGGAATAAATGCGAAATTTGAGATGTTAATTAAAGACCTTTTTGAGGTCTTTTTTT
CTTAGATTTTTGGGGTTATTTAGGGGAGAAAACATAGGGGGGTACTACGACCTCCCCCCTAGGTGTCCAT
TGTCCATTGTCCAAACAAATAAATAAATATTGGGTTTTTAATGTTAAAAGGTTGTTTTTTATGTTAAAGT
GAAAAAAACAGATGTTGGGAGGTACAGTGATAGTTGTAGATAGAAAAGAAGAGAAAAAAGTTGCTGTTAC
TTTAAGACTTACAACAGAAGAAAATGAGATATTAAATAGAATCAAAGAAAAATATAATATTAGCAAATCA
GATGCAACCGGTATTCTAATAAAAAAATATGCAAAGGAGGAATACGGTGCATTTTAAACAAAAAAAGATA
GACAGCACTGGCATGCTGCCTATCTATGACTAAATTTTGTTAAGTGTATTAGCACCGTTATTATATCATG
AGCGAAAATGTAATAAAAGAAACTGAAAACAAGAAAAATTCAAGAGGACGTAATTGGACATTTGTTTTAT
ATCCAGAATCAGCAAAAGCCGAGTGGTTAGAGTATTTAAAAGAGTTACACATTCAATTTGTAGTGTCTCC
ATTACATGATAGGGATACTGATACAGAAGGTAGGATGAAAAAAGAGCATTATCATATTCTAGTGATGTAT
GAGGGTAATAAATCTTATGAACAGATAAAAATAATTACAGAAGAATTGAATGCGACTATTCCGCAGATTG
CAGGAAGTGTGAAAGGTCTTGTGAGATATATGCTTCACATGGACGATCCTAATAAATTTAAATATCAAAA
AGAAGATATGATAGTTTATGGCGGTGTAGATGTTGATGAATTATTAAAGAAAACAACAACAGATAGATAT
AAATTAATTAAAGAAATGATTGAGTTTATTGATGAACAAGGAATCGTAGAATTTAAGAGTTTAATGGATT
ATGCAATGAAGTTTAAATTTGATGATTGGTTCCCGCTTTTATGTGATAACTCGGCGTATGTTATTCAAGA
ATATATAAAATCAAATCGGTATAAATCTGACCGATAGATTTTGAATTTAAGAGTGTCACAAGACACTCTT
TTTTCGCACCAACGAAAACTGGTTTAAGCCGACTGCGCAAAAGACATAATCGATAAGCTTTAATGCGGTA
GTTTATCACAGTTAAATTGCTAACGCAGTCAGGCACCGTGTATGAAATCTAACAATGCGCTCATCGTCAT
CCTCGGCACCGTCACCCTGGATGCTGTAGGCATAGGCTTGGTTATGCCGGTACTGCCGGGCCTCTTGCGG
GATCGAGGCCTTTAGCATATTATGTTGCCAACTGTCGGAACGAGACTTCTCTAAACCTTCCCGGCTTCAT
CATGCTCTCTTAACACTGCTACATCAACCCCTTGAATCGATCTTGAAGTTACCATCACGGAAAAAGGTTA
TGCTGCTTTTAAGACCCACTTTCACATTTAAGTTGTTTTTCTAATCCGCATATGATCAATTCAAGGCCGA
ATAAGAAGGCTGGCTCTGCACCTTGGTGATCAAATAATTCGATAGCTTGTCGTAATAATGGCGGCATACT
ATCAGTAGTAGGTGTTTCCCTTTCTTCTTTAGCGACTTGATGCTCTTGATCTTCCAATACGCAACCTAAA
GTAAAATGCCCCACAGCGCTGAGTGCATATAATGCATTCTCTAGTGAAAAACCTTGTTGGCATAAAAAGG
CTAATTGATTTTCGAGAGTTTCATACTGTTTTTCTGTAGGCCGTGTACCTAAATGTACTTTTGCTCCATC
GCGATGACTTAGTAAAGCACATCTAAAACTTTTAGCGTTATTACGTAAAAAATCTTGCCAGCTTTCCCCT
TCTAAAGGGCAAAAGTGAGTATGGCGCCTATCTAACATCTCAATGGCTAAGGCGTCGAGCAAAGCCCGCT
TATTTTTTACATGCCAATACAATGTAGGCTGCTCTACACCTAGCTTCTGGGCGAGTTTACGGGTTGTTAA
ACCTTCGATTCCGACCTCATTAAGCAGCTCTAATGCGCTGTTAATCACTTTACTTTTATCTAATCTAGAC
ATCATTAATTCCTCCTTTTTGTTGACACTCTATCATTGATAGAGTTATTTGTCAAACTAGTTTTTTATTT
GGATCCCCTCGAGTTCATGAAAAACTAAAAAAAATATTGACACTCTATCATTGATAGAGTATAATTAAAA
TAAGCTTGATGGGAATATGATAATAGAAATACCATTACCAACACCGAACTGAGTGATTTGATCACCAAGC
CATATTAAGAAAGCAGTTCCTGCTGTCAAAACTAGTGCTATTAATAAATAACTCATAATTGACTGATTGA
TAATCAGCGCACCTTTGAGATAATTATTAAATTGGAATGCCATACCTATAGATTGGATAAATGCTAAAGA
AATTGCTAAATAACGAGTAACGTTATTTAACTTTCTTCTACCTACTTCACCTTGTTTTGCCCATTCTGAG
AATTTAGGGACAATATCCATTTGTAATAATTGCATTACGATTGATGCAGTGATGTAGGGTACAATACCCA
TTGCAAAAATAGAAAATCGTTTCAAGGCTCCGCCACCAAAAGTATTTAATAACTCAGTGGCACCTTGAGA
ACCTTGGGGATTATCAAAAGCTGCAGGATTTACTCCTGGAGCTGGTATATAAGTCCCTATTTTAAAAATT
ACTAACATTGCTAGTGTGAAGAAAATCTTGTTACGAACCTCTTTTGTTCTAAAGAAGTTCACAAGGGTTT
GAATCATTAGATCCCATGGTACCCGGGAGCTCGAATTCTAGAAGCTTCTGCAGACGCGTCGACGTCATAT
GGATCCGATATCGCCCGACGCGAGGCTGGATGGCCTTCCCCATTATGATTCTTCTCGCTTCCGGCGGCAT
CGGGATGCCCGCGTTGCAGGCCATGCTGTCCAGGCAGGTAGATGACGACCATCAGGGACAGCTTCAAGGA
TCGCTCGCGGCTCTTACCAGCCTAACTTCGATCATTGGACCGCTGATCGTCACGGCGATTTATGCCGCCT
CGGCGAGCACATGGAACGGGTTGGCATGGATTGTAGGCGCCGCCCTATACCTTGTCTGCCTCCCCGCGTT
GCGTCGCGGTGCATGGAGCCGGGCCACCTCGACCTGAATGGAAGCCGGCGGCACCTCGCTAACGGATTCA
CCACTCCAAGAATTGGAGCCAATCAATTCTTGCGGAGAACTGTGAATGCGCAAACCAACCCTTGGCAGAA
CATATCCATCGCGTCCGCCATCTCCAGCAGCCGCACGCGGCGCATCTCGGGCAGCGTTGGGTCCTGGCCA
CGGGTGCGCATGATCGTGCTCCTGTCGTTGAGGACCCGGCTAGGCTGGCGGGGTTGCCTTACTGGTTAGC
AGAATGAATCACCGATACGCGAGCGAACGTGAAGCGACTGCTGCTGCAAAACGTCTGCGACCTGAGCAAC
AACATGAATGGTCTTCGGTTTCCGTGTTTCGTAAAGTCTGGAAACGCGGAAGTCAGCGCCCTGCACCATT
ATGTTCCGGATCTGCATCGCAGGATGCTGCTGGCTACCCTGTGGAACACCTACATCTGTATTAACGAAGC
GCTGGCATTGACCCTGAGTGATTTTTCTCTGGTCCCGCCGCATCCATACCGCCAGTTGTTTACCCTCACA
ACGTTCCAGTAACCGGGCATGTTCATCATCAGTAACCCGTATCGTGAGCATCCTCTCTCGTTTCATCGGT
ATCATTACCCCCATGAACAGAAATCCCCCTTACACGGAGGCATCAGTGACCAAACAGGAAAAAACCGCCC
TTAACATGGCCCGCTTTATCAGAAGCCAGACATTAACGCTTCTGGAGAAACTCAACGAGCTGGACGCGGA
TGAACAGGCAGACATCTGTGAATCGCTTCACGACCACGCTGATGAGCTTTACCGCAGCTGCCTCGCGCGT
TTCGGTGATGACGGTGAAAACCTCTGACACATGCAGCTCCCGGAGACGGTCACAGCTTGTCTGTAAGCGG
ATGCCGGGAGCAGACAAGCCCGTCAGGGCGCGTCAGCGGGTGTTGGCGGGTGTCGGGGCGCAGCCATGAC
CCAGTCACGTAGCGATAGCGGAGTGTATACTGGCTTAACTATGCGGCATCAGAGCAGATTGTACTGAGAG
TGCACCATATGCGGTGTGAAATACCGCACAGATGCGTAAGGAGAAAATACCGCATCAGGCGCTCTTCCGC
TTCCTCGCTCACTGACTCGCTGCGCTCGGTCGTTCGGCTGCGGCGAGCGGTATCAGCTCACTCAAAGGCG
GTAATACGGTTATCCACAGAATCAGGGGATAACGCAGGAAAGAACATGTGAGCAAAAGGCCAGCAAAAGG
CCAGGAACCGTAAAAAGGCCGCGTTGCTGGCGTTTTTCCATAGGCTCCGCCCCCCTGACGAGCATCACAA
AAATCGACGCTCAAGTCAGAGGTGGCGAAACCCGACAGGACTATAAAGATACCAGGCGTTTCCCCCTGGA
AGCTCCCTCGTGCGCTCTCCTGTTCCGACCCTGCCGCTTACCGGATACCTGTCCGCCTTTCTCCCTTCGG
GAAGCGTGGCGCTTTCTCATAGCTCACGCTGTAGGTATCTCAGTTCGGTGTAGGTCGTTCGCTCCAAGCT
GGGCTGTGTGCACGAACCCCCCGTTCAGCCCGACCGCTGCGCCTTATCCGGTAACTATCGTCTTGAGTCC
AACCCGGTAAGACACGACTTATCGCCACTGGCAGCAGCCACTGGTAACAGGATTAGCAGAGCGAGGTATG
TAGGCGGTGCTACAGAGTTCTTGAAGTGGTGGCCTAACTACGGCTACACTAGAAGGACAGTATTTGGTAT
CTGCGCTCTGCTGAAGCCAGTTACCTTCGGAAAAAGAGTTGGTAGCTCTTGATCCGGCAAACAAACCACC
GCTGGTAGCGGTGGTTTTTTTGTTTGCAAGCAGCAGATTACGCGCAGAAAAAAAGGATCTCAAGAAGATC
CTTTGATCTTTTCTACGGGGTCTGACGCTCAGTGGAACGAAAACTCACGTTAAGGGATTTTGGTCATGAG
ATTATCAAAAAGGATCTTCACCTAGATCCTTTTAAATTAAAAATGAAGTTTTAAATCAATCTAAAGTATA
TATGAGTAAACTTGGTCTGACAGTTACCAATGCTTAATCAGTGAGGCACCTATCTCAGCGATCTGTCTAT
TTCGTTCATCCATAGTTGCCTGACTCCCCGTCGTGTAGATAACTACGATACGGGAGGGCTTACCATCTGG
CCCCAGTGCTGCAATGATACCGCGAGACCCACGCTCACCGGCTCCAGATTTATCAGCAATAAACCAGCCA
GCCGGAAGGGCCGAGCGCAGAAGTGGTCCTGCAACTTTATCCGCCTCCATCCAGTCTATTAATTGTTGCC
GGGAAGCTAGAGTAAGTAGTTCGCCAGTTAATAGTTTGCGCAACGTTGTTGCCATTGCTGCAGGCATCGT
GGTGTCACGCTCGTCGTTTGGTATGGCTTCATTCAGCTCCGGTTCCCAACGATCAAGGCGAGTTACATGA
TCCCCCATGTTGTGCAAAAAAGCGGTTAGCTCCTTCGGTCCTCCGATCGTTGTCAGAAGTAAGTTGGCCG
CAGTGTTATCACTCATGGTTATGGCAGCACTGCATAATTCTCTTACTGTCATGCCATCCGTAAGATGCTT
TTCTGTGACTGGTGAGTACTCAACCAAGTCATTCTGAGAATAGTGTATGCGGCGACCGAGTTGCTCTTGC
CCGGCGTCAACACGGGATAATACCGCGCCACATAGCAGAACTTTAAAAGTGCTCATCATTGGAAAACGTT
CTTCGGGGCGAAAACTCTCAAGGATCTTACCGCTGTTGAGATCCAGTTCGATGTAACCCACTCGTGCACC
CAACTGATCTTCAGCATCTTTTACTTTCACCAGCGTTTCTGGGTGAGCAAAAACAGGAAGGCAAAATGCC
GCAAAAAAGGGAATAAGGGCGACACGGAAATGTTGAATACTCATACTCTTCCTTTTTCAATATTATTGAA
GCATTTATCAGGGTTATTGTCTCATGAGCGGATACATATTTGAATGTATTTAGAAAAATAAACAAATAGG
GGTTCCGCGCACATTTCCCCGAAAAGTGCCACCTGACGTCTAAGAAACCATTATTATCATGACATTAACC
TATAAAAATAGGCGTATCACGAGGCCCTTTCGTCTTCAA
Features (pLannotate 1.2.2; 18 found; start..end, strand, type, name):
     17..36      +  promoter       tet promoter (fragment): E. coli promoter for tetracycline efflux protein gene
     98..829     -  CDS            ermC: ERMC1_STAAU - Experimental evidence at transcript level: Swiss-Prot protein existence level 2. This protein produces a dimethylation of the adenine residue at position 2085 in 23S rRNA, resulting in reduced affinity between ribosomes and macrolide-lincosamide-streptogramin B antibiotics. From Staphylococcus aureus.
    892..948     -  CDS            ermC: LPRM_STAAU - Experimental evidence at protein level: Swiss-Prot protein existence level 1. This peptide is involved in the control mechanism of the synthesis of the erythromycin resistance protein. From Staphylococcus aureus.
   1241..2449    +  CDS            pre: PRE1_STAAU - Also known as mob. Protein inferred from homology: Swiss-Prot protein existence level 3. The interaction of the RSA site and the PRE protein may not only serves a function in plasmid maintenance, but may also contributes to the distribution of small antibiotic resistance plasmids among Gram- positive bacteria. From Staphylococcus aureus.
   2830..2994    +  CDS            COP6_STAAU: Experimental evidence at protein level: Swiss-Prot protein existence level 1. Acts in trans as a negative regulatory element in pE194 replication. From Staphylococcus aureus.
   3078..3674    +  CDS            repF: REPY_STAAU - Also known as repC. Protein inferred from homology: Swiss-Prot protein existence level 3. Is essential for plasmid replication. Nicks the positive strand at the plus origin of replication. From Staphylococcus aureus.
   3822..3923    +  CDS            TcR (fragment): tetracycline efflux protein; tet; confers resistance to tetracycline
   4069..4692    -  CDS            TetR: tetracycline repressor TetR; tetR from transposon Tn10; TetR binds to the tetracycline operator tetO to inhibit transcription. This inhibition can be relieved by adding tetracycline or doxycycline.
   4717..4735    +  protein_bind   tet operator: bacterial operator O1 for the tetR and tetA genes tetracycline repressor TetR
   4802..4820    +  protein_bind   tet operator: bacterial operator O1 for the tetR and tetA genes tetracycline repressor TetR
   4831..5397    -  CDS            secY (fragment): SECY_STAAN - Experimental evidence at protein level: Swiss-Prot protein existence level 1. The central subunit of the protein translocation channel SecYEG. Consists of two halves formed by TMs 1-5 and 6-10. These two domains form a lateral gate at the front which open onto the bilayer between TMs 2 and 7, and are clamped together by SecE at the back. The channel is closed by both a pore ring composed of hydrophobic SecY resides and a short helix (helix 2A) on the extracellular side of the membrane which forms a plug. The plug probably moves laterally to allow the channel to open. The ring and
   5476..5777    +  CDS            TcR (fragment): tetracycline efflux protein; tet; confers resistance to tetracycline
   6019..6399    -  CDS            YPB1_ECOLX: Protein predicted: Swiss-Prot protein existence level 4. From Escherichia coli.
   6416..6607    +  CDS            rop: Rop protein, which maintains plasmids at low copy number; rop
   6709..6849    +  misc_feature   bom: basis of mobility region from pBR322
   7035..7623    -  rep_origin     ori: high-copy-number ColE1/pMB1/pBR322/pUC origin of replication
   7794..8654    -  CDS            AmpR: β-lactamase; bla; confers resistance to ampicillin, carbenicillin, and related antibiotics
   8655..8759    -  promoter       AmpR promoter: bla
