[The description below was written by a language model from this plasmid's Addgene catalogue record and pLannotate feature annotations shown in this document.]
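Description:
pHoss1 is a suicide (conditionally replicating) shuttle plasmid for allelic exchange and gene mutation in Gram-positive bacteria, developed for use in Listeria monocytogenes. It is built on the pMAD backbone, from which the thermostable β-galactosidase gene bgaB was removed by restriction digestion. The E. coli portion is pBR322-like, with a ColE1/pMB1 origin, rop, the bom mobility region, remnants of the tetracycline efflux gene, and an AmpR cassette with its own promoter for ampicillin selection. The Gram-positive portion derives from pE194-type sequences and includes the replication initiator repF, the cop copy-control repressor and the pre/mob gene. Selection in the Gram-positive host relies on ermC, together with its regulatory leader peptide, which confers erythromycin resistance by methylating 23S rRNA.

The bgaB screening marker was replaced by a counter-selection cassette, anti-secY-Pxyl/tetO-tetR, amplified by PCR from pIMAY and cloned between NcoI and BglII sites. The annotation shows a Tn10 tetR gene, two tet operators, and a staphylococcal-type secY fragment placed in reverse orientation, so that transcription from the TetR-controlled Pxyl/tetO promoter yields antisense secY RNA. TetR normally keeps this promoter silent. Adding a tetracycline-class inducer releases repression, and the antisense transcript interferes with the essential SecY translocon subunit, so cells that still carry the plasmid are disfavoured and clones that have excised and lost it are enriched. Repository sequencing found an H63R substitution in TetR, which is reported not to affect function. The assembled sequence record (8,859 nt) is slightly shorter than the stated total size of 8,995 bp. No homology arms are present, since users add their own flanking regions for each target gene.
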