Addgene plasmid #63158: pHoss1
Purpose: Suicide plasmid for efficient gene mutation in Gram-positive bacteria
Depositing lab: Attila Karsi. Depositing organization: Mississippi State University. Publication: A novel suicide plasmid for efficient gene mutation in Listeria monocytogenes. Abdelhamed H, Lawrence ML, Karsi A. Plasmid. 2015 May 31;81:1-8. doi: 10.1016/j.plasmid.2015.05.003. PubMed 26038185.
Backbone
  Vector backbone: pMAD
  Backbone manufacturer: Arnaud et al. 2004. Applied and Environmental Microbiology, 70:6887-6891
  Backbone size w/o insert (bp): 9666
  Total vector size (bp): 8995
  Modifications to backbone: Thermostable -galactosidase (bgaB) was removed from pMAD using BglII and BseRI restriction enzymes.
  Vector type: Suicide plasmid for Gram-positive bacteria
  Selectable markers: Erythromycin
Growth in bacteria
  Bacterial resistance: Ampicillin, 100 μg/mL
  Growth temperature: 37°C
  Growth strain: DH5alpha
  Copy number: Unknown
Gene/Insert
  Gene/Insert name: anti-secY-Pxyl/tetO-tetR
  Cloning method: Restriction Enzyme; 5′ cloning site NcoI (not destroyed); 3′ cloning site BglII (destroyed during cloning)
  Sequencing primers: 5′ GATCTAATGATTCAAACCCTTGTG; 3′ TGAAGTTACCATCACGGAAAAAGG
Resource information
  A portion of this plasmid was derived from a plasmid made by: Gene origin is described in our publication describing pHoss1 (gene was PCR amplified from pIMAY vector) https://www.ncbi.nlm.nih.gov/pubmed/26038185
Terms and licenses: Academic/Nonprofit Terms; Industry Terms: Not Available to Industry
Depositor comments: Note: Addgene's quality control sequencing finds an H63R amino acid residue substitution in the TetR ORF. This residue change does not affect TetR activity, and the plasmid functions as described.
How to cite: pHoss1 was a gift from Attila Karsi (Addgene plasmid # 63158 ; http://n2t.net/addgene:63158 ; RRID:Addgene_63158)
