>Addgene plasmid #63158 | pHoss1 | depositor partial sequence | sequence record 115644 | Used anti-secY primer (GGATTTACTCCTGGAGCTGGT) to sequence into MCS
AAAGCTGCAGGATTTACTCCTGGAGCTGGTATATAAGTCCCTATTTAAAAAATTACTAACATTGCTAGTG
TGAAGAAAATCTTGTTACGAACCTCTTTTGTTCTAAAGAAGTTCACAAGGGTTTGAATCATTAGATCCCA
TGGTACCCGGGAGCTCGAATTCTAGAAGCTTCTGCAGACGNGTCGACGTCATATGGATCCGATATCGCCC
GACGCGAGGCTGGATGGCCTTCCCCATTATGATTCTTCTCGCTTCCGGCGGCATCGGGATGCCCGCGTTG
CAGGCCATGCTGTCCAGGCAGGTAGATGACGACCATCAGGGACAGCTTCAAGGATCGCTCGCGGCTCTTA
CCAGCCTAACTTCGATCATTGGACCGCTGATCGTCACGGCGATTTATGCCGCCTCGGCGAGCACATGGAA
CGGGTTGGCATGGATTGTAGGCGCCGCCCTATACCTTGTCTGCCTCCCCGCGTTGCGTCGCGGTGCATGG
AGCCGGGCCACCTCGACCTGAATGGAAGCCGGCGGCACCTCGCTAACGGATTCACCACTCCAAGAATTGG
AGCCAATCAATTCTTGCGGAGAACTGTGAATGCGCAAACCAACCCTTGGCAGAACATATCCATCGCGTCC
GCCATCTCCAGCAGCCGCACGCGGCGCATCTCGGGCAGCGTTGGGTCCTGGCCACGGGTGCGCATGATCG
TGCTCCTGTCGTTGAGGACCCGGCTAGGCTGGCGGGGTTGCCTTACTGGTTAGCAGAATGAATCACCGAT
ACGCGAGCGAACGTGAAGCGACTGCTGCTGCAAAACGTCTGCGACCTGAGCAACAACATGAATGGTCTTC
GGTTTCCGTGTTTCGTAAAGTCTGG
