>Addgene plasmid #63158 | pHoss1 | addgene partial sequence | sequence record 123349 | TetR-F1 5'-TTGATCACCAAGGTGCAGAG-3'
CCGTGATGGTAACTTCAAGATCGATTCAAGGGGTTGATGTAGCAGTGTTAAGAGAGCATGATGAAGCCGG
GAAGGTTTAGAGAAGTCTCGTTCCGACAGTTGGCAACATAATATGCTAAAGGCCTCGATCCCGCAAGAGG
CCCGGCAGTACCGGCATAACCAAGCCTATGCCTACAGCATCCAGGGTGACGGTGCCGAGGATGACGATGA
GCGCATTGTTAGATTTCATACACGGTGCCTGACTGCGTTAGCAATTTAACTGTGATAAACTACCGCATTA
AAGCTTATCGATTATGTCTTTTGCGCAGTCGGCTTAAACCAGTTTTCGTTGGTGCGAAAAAAGAGTGTCT
TGTGACACTCTTAAATTCAAAATCTATCGGTCAGATTTATACCGATTTGATTTTATATATTCTTGAATAA
CATACGCCGAGTTATCACATAAAAGCGGGAACCAATCATCAAATTTAAACTTCATTGCATAATCCATTAA
ACTCTTAAATTCTACGATTCCTTGTTCATCAATAAACTCAATCATTTCTTTAATTAATTTATATCTATCT
GTTGTTGTTTTCTTTAATAATTCATCAACATCTACACCGCCATAAACTATCATATCTTCTTTTTGATATT
TAAATTTATTAGGATCGTCCATGTGAAGCATATATCTCACAAGACCTTTCACACTTCCTGCAATCTGCGG
AATAGTCGCATTCAATTCTTCTGTAATTATTTTTATCTGTTCATAAGATTTATTACCCTCATACATCACT
AGAATATGATAA
