>Addgene plasmid #63158 | pHoss1 | addgene partial sequence | sequence record 123350 | Tet-F 5'-GGCAGGTAGATGACGACCAT-3'
CATTGGACCGCTGATCGTCACGGCGATTTATGCCGCCTCGGCGAGCACATGGAACGGGTTGGCATGGATT
GTAGGCGCCGCCCTATACCTTGTCTGCCTCCCCGCGTTGCGTCGCGGTGCATGGAGCCGGGCCACCTCGA
CCTGAATGGAAGCCGGCGGCACCTCGCTAACGGATTCACCACTCCAAGAATTGGAGCCAATCAATTCTTG
CGGAGAACTGTGAATGCGCAAACCAACCCTTGGCAGAACATATCCATCGCGTCCGCCATCTCCAGCAGCC
GCACGCGGCGCATCTCGGGCAGCGTTGGGTCCTGGCCACGGGTGCGCATGATCGTGCTCCTGTCGTTGAG
GACCCGGCTAGGCTGGCGGGGTTGCCTTACTGGTTAGCAGAATGAATCACCGATACGCGAGCGAACGTGA
AGCGACTGCTGCTGCAAAACGTCTGCGACCTGAGCAACAACATGAATGGTCTTCGGTTTCCGTGTTTCGT
AAAGTCTGGAAACGCGGAAGTCAGCGCCCTGCACCATTATGTTCCGGATCTGCATCGCAGGATGCTGCTG
GCTACCCTGTGGAACACCTACATCTGTATTAACGAAGCGCTGGCATTGACCCTGAGTGATTTTTCTCTGG
TCCCGCCGCATCCATACCGCCAGTTGTTTACCCTCACAACGTTCCAGTAACCGGGCATGTTCATCATCAG
TAACCCGTATCGTGAGCATCCTCTCTCGTTTCATCGGTATCATTACCCCCATGAACAGAAATCCCCCTTA
CACGGAGGCATCAGTGACCAAACAGGAAAAAACCGCCCTTAACATGGCCCGCTTTATCA
