>Addgene plasmid #63158 | pHoss1 | addgene partial sequence | sequence record 125014 | rbcL-F 5'-GTCTTCAGTTCGGTGGTGGT-3'
TATTCCCATCAAGCTTATTTTAATTATACTCTATCAATGATAGAGTGTCAATATTTTTTTTAGTTTTTCA
TGAACTCGAGGGGATCCAAATAAAAAACTAGTTTGACAAATAACTCTATCAATGATAGAGTGTCAACAAA
AAGGAGGAATTAATGATGTCTAGATTAGATAAAAGTAAAGTGATTAACAGCGCATTAGAGCTGCTTAATG
AGGTCGGAATCGAAGGTTTAACAACCCGTAAACTCGCCCAGAAGCTAGGTGTAGAGCAGCCTACATTGTA
TTGGCATGTAAAAAATAAGCGGGCTTTGCTCGACGCCTTAGCCATTGAGATGTTAGATAGGCGCCATACT
CACTTTTGCCCTTTAGAAGGGGAAAGCTGGCAAGATTTTTTACGTAATAACGCTAAAAGTTTTAGATGTG
CTTTACTAAGTCATCGCGATGGAGCAAAAGTACATTTAGGTACACGGCCTACAGAAAAACAGTATGAAAC
TCTCGAAAATCAATTAGCCTTTTTATGCCAACAAGGTTTTTCACTAGAGAATGCATTATATGCACTCAGC
GCTGTGGGGCATTTTACTTTAGGTTGCGTATTGGAAGATCAAGAGCATCAAGTCGCTAAAGAAGAAAGGG
AAACACCTACTACTGATAGTATGCCGCCATTATTACGACAAGCTATCGAATTATTTGATCACCAAGGTGC
AGAGCCAGCCTTCTTATTCGGCCTTGAATTGATCATATGCGGATTAGAAAAACAACTTAAATGTGAAAGT
GGGTCTTAAAAGCAGCATAACCTTTTTCCGTGATGGTAACTTCAAGATCGATTCAAGGGGTTGATGTAGC
AGTGTTAAGAGAGCATGATGAAGCCGGGAAGGTTTAGAGAAGTCTCGTTCCGACAGTTGGCAACATAATA
TGCTAAAGGCCTCGATCCCGCAAGAGGCCCGGCAGTACCGGCATAACCAAGCCTATGCCTACAGCATCCA
GGGTGACGGTGCCGAGGATGACGATGAGCGCATTGTTAGATTTCATACACGGTGCCTGACTGCGTTAGCA
ATTTAACTGTGATAAACTACCGCATTAAAGCTTATCGATTATGTCTTTTGCGCAGTCGGCTTAAACCAGT
TT
