>Addgene plasmid #63158 | pHoss1 | addgene partial sequence | sequence record 125021 | TNT-rtTA 5'-CTAAAGTAAAATGCCCCACAGC-3'
ATAATGCATTCTCTAGTGAAAAACCTTGTTGGCATAAAAAGGCTAATTGATTTTCGAGAGTTTCATACTG
TTTTTCTGTAGGCCGTGTACCTAAATGTACTTTTGCTCCATCGCGATGACTTAGTAAAGCACATCTAAAA
CTTTTAGCGTTATTACGTAAAAAATCTTGCCAGCTTTCCCCTTCTAAAGGGCAAAAGTGAGTATGGCGCC
TATCTAACATCTCAATGGCTAAGGCGTCGAGCAAAGCCCGCTTATTTTTTACATGCCAATACAATGTAGG
CTGCTCTACACCTAGCTTCTGGGCGAGTTTACGGGTTGTTAAACCTTCGATTCCGACCTCATTAAGCAGC
TCTAATGCGCTGTTAATCACTTTACTTTTATCTAATCTAGACATCATTAATTCCTCCTTTTTGTTGACAC
TCTATCATTGATAGAGTTATTTGTCAAACTAGTTTTTTATTTGGATCCCCTCGAGTTCATGAAAAACTAA
AAAAAATATTGACACTCTATCATTGATAGAGTATAATTAAAATAAGCTTGATGGGAATATGATAATAGAA
ATACCATTACCAACACCGAACTGAGTGATTTGATCACCAAGCCATATTAAGAAAGCAGTTCCTGCTGTCA
AAACTAGTGCTATTAATAAATAACTCATAATTGACTGATTGATAATCAGCGCACCTTTGAGATAATTATT
AAATTGGAATGCCATACCTATAGATTGGATAAATGCTAAAGAAATTGCTAAATAACGAGTAACGTTATTT
AACTTTCTTCTACCTACTTCACCTTGTTTTGCCCATTCTGAGAATTTAGGGACAATATCCATTTGTAATA
ATTGCATTACGATTGATGCAGTGATGTAGGGTACAATACCCATTGCAAAAATAGAAAATCGTTTCAAGGC
TCCGCCACCAAAAGTATTTAATAACTCAGTGGCACCTTGAGAACCTTGGGGATTATCAAAAGCTGCAGGA
TTTACTCCTGGAGCTGGTATATAAGTCCCTATTTTAAAAATTACTAACATTGCTAGTGTGAAGAAAATCT
TGTTACGAACCTCTTTTGTTCTAAAGAAGTTCACAAGGGTTTGAATCATTAGATCCCATGGTACCCGGGA
GCTCGAATTCTAGAAGCTTCTGCAGA
