>Addgene plasmid #63158 | pHoss1 | addgene partial sequence | sequence record 125028 | pCerulean-5 5'-ctaatgcgctgttaatcactttac-3'
TTTCAAGGCTCCGCCACCAAAAGTATTTAATAACTCAGTGGCACCTTGAGAACCTTGGGGATTATCAAAA
GCTGCAGGATTTACTCCTGGAGCTGGTATATAAGTCCCTATTTTAAAAATTACTAACATTGCTAGTGTGA
AGAAAATCTTGTTACGAACCTCTTTTGTTCTAAAGAAGTTCACAAGGGTTTGAATCATTAGATCCCATGG
TACCCGGGAGCTCGAATTCTAGAAGCTTCTGCAGACGCGTCGACGTCATATGGATCCGATATCGCCCGAC
GCGAGGCTGGATGGCCTTCCCCATTATGATTCTTCTCGCTTCCGGCGGCATCGGGATGCCCGCGTTGCAG
GCCATGCTGTCCAGGCAGGTAGATGACGACCATCAGGGACAGCTTCAAGGATCGCTCGCGGCTCTTACCA
GCCTAACTTCGATCATTGGACCGCTGATCGTCACGGCGATTTATGCCGCCTCGGCGAGCACATGGAACGG
GTTGGCATGGATTGTAGGCGCCGCCCTATACCTTGTCTGCCTCCCCGCGTTGCGTC
